Addgene plasmid #196880: pCAG-lox-inv[Talpha1-iCre-pA]-lox-Akna-mOrange2
Purpose: Neuron-specific expression of the centrosomal protein Akna fused to mOrange2
Depositing lab: Frank Bradke. Depositing organization: Deutsches Zentrum fuer Neurodegenerative Erkrankungen (DZNE). Publication: Centrosomal microtubule nucleation regulates radial migration of projection neurons independently of polarization in the developing brain. Vinopal S, Dupraz S, Alfadil E, Pietralla T, Bendre S, Stiess M, Falk S, Camargo Ortega G, Maghelli N, Tolic IM, Smejkal J, Gotz M, Bradke F. Neuron. 2023 Apr 19;111(8):1241-1263.e16. doi: 10.1016/j.neuron.2023.01.020. Epub 2023 Feb 15. PubMed 36796357.
Backbone
  Vector backbone: pCAG-lox
  Backbone size w/o insert (bp): 7664
  Vector type: Mammalian Expression, Cre/Lox
Growth in bacteria
  Bacterial resistance: Ampicillin, 100 μg/mL
  Growth temperature: 37°C
  Growth strain: DH5alpha
  Copy number: High Copy
Gene/Insert
  Gene/Insert name: Akna-mOrange2
  Species: M. musculus (mouse)
  Insert size (bp): 4977
  Entrez Gene: Akna (a.k.a. AI597013, MGC116630, mKIAA1968, RP23-340H1.6)
  Promoter: Quimeric CAG
  Cloning method: Gibson Cloning
  Sequencing primers: 5′ pCAG forward (5'-GCAACGTGCTGGTTATTGTG-3'); 3′ M13_ (-20) forward primer (5'-GTAAAACGACGGCCAGT-3')
Terms and licenses: Academic/Nonprofit Terms; Industry Terms: Not Available to Industry
How to cite: pCAG-lox-inv[Talpha1-iCre-pA]-lox-Akna-mOrange2 was a gift from Frank Bradke (Addgene plasmid # 196880 ; http://n2t.net/addgene:196880 ; RRID:Addgene_196880)
