[The description below was written by a language model from this plasmid's Addgene catalogue record and pLannotate feature annotations shown in this document.]
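Description:
pCAG-lox-inv[Talpha1-iCre-pA]-lox-Akna-mOrange2 is a 12.7 kb mammalian expression plasmid of the Cre/lox type, built on a pCAG-lox backbone and designed to restrict expression of a fluorescently tagged centrosomal protein to neurons. It is propagated in E. coli as a high-copy plasmid through a ColE1/pUC-type origin and selected with ampicillin via the β-lactamase gene. An f1 origin and remnants of lac cloning-vector sequence (lacZα and lacI fragments, lac promoter and operator) are also present.

The mammalian cassette begins with the chimeric CAG promoter, annotated here as the CMV enhancer followed by the chicken β-actin/rabbit β-globin chimeric intron. Downstream lie two loxP sites in the same orientation, flanking a self-contained unit placed in reverse orientation relative to CAG: a Cre coding sequence (the codon-improved iCre, according to the plasmid name) followed by a rabbit β-globin poly(A) signal. About 1.1 kb between the Cre start and the distal loxP site is unannotated; the name indicates it holds the Talpha1 (α1-tubulin) promoter, which is known as a neuron-specific element.

After the second loxP site comes mouse Akna fused at its C-terminus to the orange fluorescent protein mOrange2, ending in a bGH poly(A) signal. The apparent logic is that the floxed inverted cassette separates CAG from Akna-mOrange2 until Talpha1 becomes active in neurons. The Cre then produced excises its own cassette, since directly repeated loxP sites lead to deletion, and this brings the fusion under strong CAG control. This self-excising design combines neuronal specificity with high expression. The associated study concerns centrosomal microtubule nucleation and radial migration of projection neurons in the developing brain.
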