Features (pLannotate 1.2.2; 20 found; start..end, strand, type, name):
      6..385     +  enhancer       CMV enhancer: human cytomegalovirus immediate early enhancer
    665..1681    +  intron         chimeric intron: chimera between introns from chicken β-actin and rabbit β-globin
   1694..1712    +  promoter       T7 promoter: promoter for bacteriophage T7 RNA polymerase
   1741..1774    -  protein_bind   loxP: Cre-mediated recombination occurs in the 8-bp core sequence (GCATACAT). Cre recombinase
   2130..2185    -  polyA_signal   β-globin poly(A) signal: rabbit β-globin polyadenylation signal (Gil and Proudfoot, 1987)
   2257..3282    -  CDS            cre: RECR_BPP1 - Experimental evidence at protein level: Swiss-Prot protein existence level 1. Catalyzes site-specific recombination between two 34-base- pair LOXP sites. Its role is to maintain the phage genome as a monomeric unit-copy plasmid in the lysogenic state. From Escherichia phage P1 (Bacteriophage P1).
   4424..4457    -  protein_bind   loxP: Cre-mediated recombination occurs in the 8-bp core sequence (GCATACAT). Cre recombinase
   4506..8717    +  CDS            Akna: AKNA_MOUSE - Also known as Kiaa1968 From Mus musculus (Mouse).
   8775..9482    +  CDS            mOrange2: mOrange2 is a basic (constitutively fluorescent) orange fluorescent protein published in 2008, derived from Discosoma sp.. It has high acid sensitivity.
   9598..9822    +  polyA_signal   bGH poly(A) signal: bovine growth hormone polyadenylation signal
   9826..9847    +  promoter       SV40 promoter (fragment): SV40 enhancer and early promoter
   9893..10047   +  CDS            lacZα (fragment): LacZα fragment of β-galactosidase; lacZ fragment
  10078..10506   -  rep_origin     f1 ori (sequence partly withheld): f1 bacteriophage origin of replication; arrow indicates direction of (+) strand synthesis
  10533..10637   +  promoter       AmpR promoter: bla
  10638..11498   +  CDS            AmpR: β-lactamase; bla; confers resistance to ampicillin, carbenicillin, and related antibiotics
  11669..12257   +  rep_origin     ori: high-copy-number ColE1/pMB1/pBR322/pUC origin of replication
  12440..12532   +  CDS            lacI (fragment): lac repressor; lacI; The lac repressor binds to the lac operator to inhibit transcription in E. coli. This inhibition can be relieved by adding lactose or isopropyl-β-D-thiogalactopyranoside (IPTG).
  12545..12566   +  protein_bind   CAP binding site: CAP binding activates transcription in the presence of cAMP. E. coli catabolite activator protein
  12581..12611   +  promoter       lac promoter: promoter for the E. coli lac operon
  12615..12637   +  protein_bind   lac operator (fragment): The lac repressor binds to the lac operator to inhibit transcription in E. coli. This inhibition can be relieved by adding lactose or isopropyl-β-D-thiogalactopyranoside (IPTG). lac repressor encoded by lacI
>Addgene plasmid #196880 | pCAG-lox-inv[Talpha1-iCre-pA]-lox-Akna-mOrange2 | addgene full sequence | sequence record 408662 | Addgene NGS Result
GATTCGACATTGATTATTGACTAGTTATTAATAGTAATCAATTACGGGGTCATTAGTTCATAGCCCATAT
ATGGAGTTCCGCGTTACATAACTTACGGTAAATGGCCCGCCTGGCTGACCGCCCAACGACCCCCGCCCAT
TGACGTCAATAATGACGTATGTTCCCATAGTAACGCCAATAGGGACTTTCCATTGACGTCAATGGGTGGA
GTATTTACGGTAAACTGCCCACTTGGCAGTACATCAAGTGTATCATATGCCAAGTACGCCCCCTATTGAC
GTCAATGACGGTAAATGGCCCGCCTGGCATTATGCCCAGTACATGACCTTATGGGACTTTCCTACTTGGC
AGTACATCTACGTATTAGTCATCGCTATTACCATGGTCGAGGTGAGCCCCACGTTCTGCTTCACTCTCCC
CATCTCCCCCCCCTCCCCACCCCCAATTTTGTATTTATTTATTTTTTAATTATTTTGTGCAGCGRTGGGG
GSGGGGGGGGGGGGGGGGSGSGSGSSRGGSGGGGSGGGGSGGGGSGRGGGGSGGGGSGGGGSGRGGSGGR
GRGGKGSGGCGGCAGCCAATCAGAGCGGCGCGCTCCGAAAGTTTCCTTTTATGGCGAGGCGGCGGCGGCG
GCGGCCCTATAAAAAGCGAAGCGCGCGGCGGGCGGGAGTCGCTGCGCGCTGCCTTCGCCCCGTGCCCCGC
TCCGCCGCCGCCTCGCGCCGCCCGCCCCGGCTCTGACTGACCGCGTTACTCCCACAGGTGAGCGGGCGGG
ACGGCCCTTCTCCTCCGGGCTGTAATTAGCGCTTGGTTTAATGACGGCTTGTTTCTTTTCTGTGGCTGCG
TGAAAGCCTTGAGGGGCTCCGGGAGGGCCCTTTGTGCGGGGGGAGCGGCTCGGGGGGTGCGTGCGTGTGT
GTGTGCGTGGGGAGCGCCGCGTGCGGCTCCGCGCTGCCCGGCGGCTGTGAGCGCTGCGGGCGCGGCGCGG
GGCTTTGTGCGCTCCGCAGTGTGCGCGAGGGGAGCGCGGCCGGGGGCGGTGCCCCGCGGTGCGGGGGGGG
CTGCGAGGGGAACAAAGGCTGCGTGCGGGGTGTGTGCGTGGGGGGGTGAGCAGGGGGTGTGGGCGCGTCG
GTCGGGCTGCAACCCCCCCTGCACCCCCCTCCCCGAGTTGCTGAGCACGGCCCGGCTTCGGGTGCGGGGC
TCCGTACGGGGCGTGGCGCGGGGCTCGCCGTGCCGGGCGGGGGGKGGCGGCRGGKGGGGGKGCSGGGCGG
GGCGGGGCCGCCKSGGGSSGGGGRGGGCKSGGGGGRGGGGCGCGGCGGCCCCCGGAGCGCCGGCGGCTGT
CGAGGCGCGGCGAGCCGCAGCCATTGCCTTTTATGGTAATCGTGCGAGAGGGCGCAGGGACTTCCTTTGT
CCCAAATCTGTGCGGAGCCGAAATCTGGGAGGCGCCGCCGCACCCCCTCTAGCGGGCGCGGGGCGAAGCG
GTGCGGCGCCGGCAGGAAGGAAATGGGCGGGGAGGGCCTTCGTGCGTCGCCGCGCCGCCGTCCCCTTCTC
CCTCTCCAGCCTCGGGGCTGTCCGCGGGGGGACGGCTGCCTTCGGGGGGGACGGGGCAGGGCGGGGTTCG
GCTTCTGGCGTGTGACCGGCGGCTCTAGAGCCTCTGCTAACCATGTTCATGCCTTCTTCTTTTTCCTACA
GATCCTTAATTAATAATACGACTCACTATAGGGGGTCGACCCGCCACCAATCATTTAAATATAACTTCGT
ATAATGTATGCTATACGAAGTTATTCGCGATGAATAAATGAAAGCTGTCGAGGGATCTTCATAAGAGAAG
AGGGACAGCTATGACTGGGAGTAGTCAGGAGAGGAGGAAAAATCTGGCTAGTAAAACATGTAAGGAAAAT
TTTAGGGATGTTAAAGAAAAAAATAACACAAAACAAAATATAAAAAAAATCTAACCTCAAGTCAAGGCTT
TTCTATGGAATAAGGAATGGACAGCAGGGGGCTGTTTCATATACTGATGACCTCTTTATAGCCAACCTTT
GTTCATGGCAGCCAGCATATGGGCATATGTTGCCAAACTCTAAACCAAATACTCATTCTGATGTTTTAAA
TGATTTGCCCTCCCATATGTCCTTCCGAGTGAGAGACACAAAAAATTCCAACACACTATTGCAATGAAAA
TAAATTTCCTTTATTAGCCAGAAGTCAGATGCTCAAGGGGCTTCATGATGTCCCCATAATTTTTGGCAGA
GGGAAAAAGATCTTCAGTCCCCATCCTCGAGCAGCCTCACCATGGCCCCAGTCTCAGAGTCCAGGTTTCT
GATGTAGTTCATCACAATGTTCACATTGGTCCAGCCACCAGCCTGCATGATTTCAGGGATGGACACACCA
GCCCTGGCCATGTCCCTGGCAGCACCCACTCTGGCAGAGTGGCCAGACCAGGCCAGGTATCTCTGCCCAG
AGTCATCCTTGGCACCATAGATCAGGCGGTGGGTGGCCTCAAAGATCCCTTCCAGGGCCCGGGTGGACAG
TTGGGAGGTGGCAGAAGGGGCAGCCACACCATTCTTTCTGACCCGGCAGAACAGGTAGTTGTTGGGGTCA
TCAGCCACACCAGACACAGAGATCCATCTCTCCACCAGCTTGGTAACCCCCAGGGACAGGGCCTTCTCCA
CACCAGCTGTGGACACCAGGGTCTTGGTCCTGCCAATGTGGATCAGCATTCTCCCACCATCGGTGCGGGA
GATGTCCTTCACTCTGATTCTGGCAATTTCGGCAATGCGCAGCAGGGTGTTGTAGGCAATGCCCAGGAAG
GCCAGGTTCCTGATGTCCTGGCATCTGTCAGAGTTCTCCATCAGGGATCTGACTTGGTCAAAGTCAGTGC
GTTCAAAGGCCAGGGCCTGCTTGGCTCTCTCCCCAGCATCCACATTCTCCTTTCTGATTCTCCTCATCAC
CAGGGACACAGCATTGGAGTCAGAAGGGCGAGGCAGGCCAGATCTCCTGTGCAGCATGTTGAGCTGGCCC
AGGTGCTGTTGGATGGTCTTCACAGCCAGGCCTCTGGCTTGCAGGTACAGGAGGTAGTCCCTCACATCCT
CAGGTTCAGCAGGGAACCATTTCCTGTTGTTCAGCTTGCACCAGGCAGCCCAGGATCTGCACACAGACAG
GAGCATCTTCCAGGTGTGTTCAGAGAAGGCCTGCCTGTCCCTGAACATGTCCATCAGGTTCTTCCTGACT
TCATCAGAGGTGGCATCCACAGGGAGGGCAGGCAGGTTTTGGTGCACAGTCAGCAGGTTGGAGACTTTCC
TCTTCTTCTTGGGCACCATGGTGGCGAATTCGTTGCTGCTTCGCGGCTGCCGGGTGGATGGCGGAGGCGA
GGAGGAGGTGTTGCTTCTTACAGCGCGACTCTTAAGCGGTCGATGTAAGAGAACCTGCGGCACTTGGGCG
GATGCGCCTCCTTATATACAGCTCGGTCACCATGGGGATGGGCCAAGGCCTTTTCCTGTTGGTCCAGACC
CCTCCGTCTGCCCAGAGAAGCCGCGACAGGAGAGTGGTGATTGGTGCAAGCGACATGGTATGAGGTAATC
TCTCCCCCCTTCCCCCCCTCGCTAGCATCCGTAGATTTTGCATCCTTCAGACAAAGGCCTCGCAAAAGCA
ACTAGCCGAGCATCCATTATGGGGTGGAGCTGGGGAGGGGTAGAGAGGGAAGAAAGAAAACGGGGGTTGG
GTGATTATACGGAGCTTAAACCTTAAACTGTAGTTAGGATAATTTAAGGTTTTCCCCAACACTTAATCAC
AGAATTTGTGTTGAGATTCTTTATGGTAAATTCCAGCTTTTCATTTATACTACACTAAATTTAAATACGT
TCCGTCAGGATTCAACATCTCTGTTCGCTTTAAATAAAGTAGCAAGAGCTATGGGAATGATGGTCAAAAA
GGCGTGGGTAAATGTTTAGTTTTACAGTTGTATTATTGTGGTTATTATTATTACTATTATTATTAATATT
TGAGCAAAATTCAGAAGCTCAGTATGAATAGACCACGCCTATGACCCTCAACAGCACCCGGGAGGCAGAG
GCAGGAAGACTTGCAGCTCAAGGTCATCATAACCGCCCTTAGTGGTTTATGCCTGTAAATCCCAGCATTG
GGAAGCGGAGGACTGCGGTTATTTTGTACCCGGCCTGGATATATAGTGTGATATCCTGTCTCAAAAACCA
AAAACAAACAAAGAGAGAGAGAGAGAGAAAGGAAAAAAGAGAAACAATATACAAAGTAGTACTTAACGCT
TTACTAGAGAGCTTGCTTTCTTTAGCGGTAGTGCTCTCCCATCACCCCTCCCCGCTCGCCCCCTTACCCG
ACCCTACCTCACCCCAGAGCCTGTGTTATTTTGTCCCTAGAAATGAGCCATCCCTCCTAATACGGAATTC
CGGAACCCTTAATATAACTTCGTATAATGTATGCTATACGAAGTTATTAGGTCCCTCGACCTGCAGCCTC
CGCAGCCCCCAAGCTAGCAGCCACCATGGCCAGCTCAGGGGCAAAGGCACAATGGGTTGGGCCAAGCCTG
GGGCAAGGGCCCCGAAGGCGGCGCTGGGCTTGGGCTGAGGAACAAGATACAGATGGAAGAAGAGACCAGG
GCTGGGGAAACAGCCAGTCTCTTCCCGAAGCCCCCAGTCCTGAGCTCCTAGAGGACTTCCGTCGGGCACA
GGAGCACCTGCCACCCCTGGAGTGGGACCCAGACATGCAGGACTCCGAAGAGTCTTCTGGAGAAGAGACC
GAAGCTGACGATGCAAGCAGCCCAGAGGGTTCCACCGTGCCTCTGCCCTGGCTCTCCAGGAGCAACCAAC
AGCTGGACATGTCTGAAGAGGAGCTGGATGAGGCCTCTGGGAGGCCTGAGGTAGACTTAGCTGGAGAGAG
TTGTACGGAGCTTGAGTGTGAAGACCAGGGAGATTCCAGCCCTCCACCTCCAGGACAGGGGCCAGCCAAA
GGCTGGGTCACCTTTATCAAACAAGGCAGTAACTACAGACCTTCAGAGCATCTCGAGGCCCAGCCATCTG
TTGAACATAGCCGCACAAAGTCTTGGAGCAGTGGAACTGTGAGCCTCCGTCAACCTAGTGACAGCCTTGG
TTCTACCTGGGAAGGAGATACCGAAGTCCCTCAGCCTTCCATCTTGCCCAAAGCCCTGCCACAGAGTCCG
TGCCACAACTTTCCACACCCAGGTGACAGAAATGGAGGTGACGTTGCTCCGGCAACACCCACAGAATTCC
GGGACTCCTTAGCAGCGCCAGCCCAGAATGCCGAGTGCTCTGCAGGCACGTGGGGGGAAGAAACCACCAG
CCTACCCAGCTCTCGGCCTGAGGACCAAACCTGGAAGAGGACTAAGACATCACCTAAGCCACTGCCCTCC
CGGTTTACTGGTTCTGTCAGCCCCCTGAGTACTCGGCTTGGGGCAATAAAGAAAGTTGTGCCCCAGCACA
AGCAGGGAGCCACTCTGGCTGGTCACTCTTCTTCACAAGCTCCCAAGTATGGCAGGGGGCGCCGCCTGAA
CTACCCACTCCCCGACTTCTCCAAGGTGGGGCCCCGGGTGAGGTTTCCCAAAGATGAGAACTACCGACCC
CCGAAGTCCAGAGGCCACAACAGGCAACAAGGCTCTACCAGACCCCTCATCTTCAAGTCGCCAGCTGAGA
TTGTTCGGGATGTACTGTTGAGTAGTGGAGAGGCGTCCCTGGCCAAGGAATCTTCTCTTGCTCACACCAT
CACCAGGGTGCCCCAGGAGTTCCAGACACCCGAACAAGCCACTGAGCTAGTTCATCAGCTCCAGGAGGAC
TATCACAAGCTCCTCACCAAGTATGCGGAGGCTGAGAACACTATCGACCAACTTCGCCTTGGGGCCAAGG
TGCACCTGTATTCAGACCCACCACAGCCCAGTCAGAGCTTCTGCTCGGGGTCAATGCCACAAGGAAGCAA
GGTCTTATCCTTCTCTATCCCGCAACCCAGAGTAGCAGAGTGGTGGCCTGACCCTGCCCAGGATCCACAG
GCCTCTGAGGCCACAGGGTGGCCGTTCCCACGAACAGACCTGAGTCCCTCCTCGTCCCCCGGCGTGGCCA
CTCCAGGGCGGCTTCCTCAGAGCCAGGGCATTGCCACAGACCAGCCCTCCACAGGACAGACCCAGGCACT
GACCTCTCAGGCCAGCCGGCTCCTGGCCAAGGTGCAGTCCTTCGAGGAACTGGTACTGGCTGGACACCTC
CCACCTCAGGACCAAATCAAGAGCTTGGAGCAACTGAGGGCAGCCCACATGGCCCTAGAGGCAGAGTACC
TGCAGGCCTGCAGAGAAGAGCTCCTGGACCCTCAGCTTGATGCCTCTCAGGGGAGTCCCAGGACCCTCAA
CCTCTGCAGGGAGCTAGAAGCAGAGATATACCACCTGGGACAGCGCCTGGAAGAGCTACAGGACCATATG
GACCAGACCCAAAGAGAGACAGAGCCATGTAGGCCAGACCTGCAAGACAGCACCCCAACCATGTCCTTTC
TGCCCCAGTCAGCTCATCTGTCCATGCCTTCAGGACCTGTCTCCTTGCCAGATGGCCAAACCTACCAGGA
GCCTGCCACCACCACCACCACCTCCCCTGGAAGCTCTTGCACGCTCCCCATCAACAAGAAGTTAAGCCTG
AGCATCAAAACTGAGGAAAGCCCAAGAGGTCTCCCGGTCCCACTCAGGGACAGGACGCTTCAGGTGGAGC
AGGACTTCCATGGCCTTCTGGAGAGATACCTCAGCGTTAAATCCCTCCCTGAAGCCTTGAGGGATGAAGA
TGAGGATGACCTGGAGGAGGAGGAAGAGGAGCAGGACCATCAAGGCCCCTTGGAAGTTGATAGTCCAGCC
ACAGCTCCAGGGAAAACAGAAGCCGTGAGGGTACCACCAGGAGAGCGCCCAACACAGGCTGAGGAAAGCC
ATAGGGATGCTACCCAGGAGGATGAGGAACAGATGGGACCTATGAAGTCACCAGACTTCCGGCCATCCAT
GGCCAGAGATACGTACACACCAGTCCTGGATACAGCTGAAGTGGCTCAACGGGGCACCAAAGCCATGGTG
TCACATCAGAGCAGTCTGACCAGCCTGGAAGAGAGCAGGCCCTCAGAGCTCCTTCCTCGAAAAGCCCTGC
TTCGGGCTGGTGGGCCCCACACTGAGGAGCCCTGGATGGTGTCACCAGAGACAGACAGTGGCTTCGTGGG
CTCAGAAACCAGTATAGTGTCACCCTTCACCCAGACCCCAGAGCACCGGCTCTCCCATGTCAGCACTTCA
GGACCATCAGCTCAACACCTCACTGCCTCTGTGCCTGGTGATAGAACCTCCCATCCCAAGGCCAGGGGTC
TCATGGTTCCCAGAAGAGCCACTGAGACTGGCATACCCAGAAGCCGAACCCAGCAGCATTTCTCCAGCCT
GAGCTCTCCCGGGAGAGGGGCACAGAGCTGCCACCTAGAGGAGACATCAGTGGCTAAAATAGCGGTTCCC
AGGTCTGAGTTCAAGAGACAGAAGCAGATTTCCAAACAGCTCCTTCCCAGTGGAAGAACCAGCCCCGACT
CTGCCCCAGCTCCCACAGCTGCCTCCACGCCCCATGGATCAGCAGAGAGCACTGCCAACCTCCTCCTCAA
CAGGACAGAGCGCGACCAGGCCATCAAGGATCTGCAGGCGGAGGTGTCACGGCTCCGCCTTCAACTGGAG
GACAGCCTGCACCGGCCACACCCAGACGGCCCAGCCTGTGTAGCTTCTGCTTTCAACCACTCCACCCAGA
CCCAGGAAAAGCTGGGTTCCTCACCCTCCTGGGGCCCCCACTATGGCAGTAAATCCACAGAGAGGCTGTC
TAGGGAGCCTAATGGTGTAGAGCCAGCTGAGCCAATGGGAAGACGTCGAGCCAGGTCCTCTTCGGTGCCT
CGGGATGTACCCAGACTGTACCTAAGTTCTGAATCGGAGTCGCCTGCCCCTCGGCTCTCATCTGAGAAGA
GCAGGACCTTTGAGGAGCACCCCGAGGCTGCACAGTGGGGGACAAGACCACAGAGCAGCTCGAAGCGGAG
GGAAAGAGTTTCCTTCCGGGGTCAATACACAGGCCAGGAGTACCACATTCTATCCCCAAAGGCCATCCTG
AAGGACAGTGGCACACCGTCCTGTCCCCACTGCCATCCCATTAGGACCCAGGACACAGGCAGTGCTGTCT
CTAGAGACACCACACGGGGCTCATCTGCCGCTGACACCCTCCGCTGTGCCCTGTGTGGTGAAGTCAAGTC
CTCTGCAGAAGCAGATGGCTCCAGCTCAGGTCCCTCTGAGAAGAACACCCCCAAAAAGCCTTCCACCCCC
ATCCTCAAACGGAAGAACAGGCAGACGGGCTCGCCAGTACGAATGGCCCCTGGACTCTGGTACCTGGCTG
CTGCGCCCCCAGCCCCAGCCCCACCGGCTTTGGCCTACATCTCCTCAGCTCCCATTATGCCTTATCTACC
ACCCACTGTGTACTATGCAGCCCCAGCACCTACCTCAGCCCAGACAGCTTCCCCGCAGCCTGCTCGGGGA
CCTCGGAGAACCCGGCACTCAGTCCAACTGGGTCTGAATGACCTGGAGGAGCTGCAGGCCGCACTCAGAG
AGGCTGCACAGGCCGCCGAGAACGTTCGCTCCACCACCCGCCAGCTGAGCCGCTCCCTGTCTGCGGACCT
GCGCCATGCCCGTAGCCTGCGAGGCTCCTGCCTTTTCGTCGACGGCAGCAAGCTTGGTGGAGGCAGCGCA
TCAGGCGGAAGCGGAAGCAGATCTATGGTGAGCAAGGGCGAGGAGAATAACATGGCCATCATCAAGGAGT
TCATGCGCTTCAAGGTGCGCATGGAGGGCTCCGTGAACGGCCACGAGTTCGAGATCGAGGGCGAGGGCGA
GGGCCGCCCCTACGAGGGCTTTCAGACCGCTAAGCTGAAGGTGACCAAGGGTGGCCCCCTGCCCTTCGCC
TGGGACATCCTGTCCCCTCATTTCACCTACGGCTCCAAGGCCTACGTGAAGCACCCCGCCGACATCCCCG
ACTACTTCAAGCTGTCCTTCCCCGAGGGCTTCAAGTGGGAGCGCGTGATGAACTACGAGGACGGCGGCGT
GGTGACCGTGACCCAGGACTCCTCCCTGCAGGACGGCGAGTTCATCTACAAGGTGAAGCTGCGCGGCACC
AACTTCCCCTCCGACGGCCCCGTGATGCAGAAGAAGACCATGGGCTGGGAGGCCTCCTCCGAGCGGATGT
ACCCCGAGGACGGTGCCCTGAAGGGCAAGATCAAGATGAGGCTGAAGCTGAAGGACGGCGGCCACTACAC
CTCCGAGGTCAAGACCACCTACAAGGCCAAGAAGCCCGTGCAGCTGCCCGGCGCCTACATCGTCGACATC
AAGTTGGACATCACCTCCCACAACGAGGACTACACCATCGTGGAACAGTACGAACGCGCCGAGGGCCGCC
ACTCCACCGGCGGCATGGACGAGCTGTACAAGTAAGCGGCCGCCATATGCATCCTAGGCCTATTAATATT
CCGGAGTATACGTAGCCGGCTAACGTTAACAACCGGTACCTCTAGATAAGTAATGAGAGCTCGCTGATCA
GCCTCGACTGTGCCTTCTAGTTGCCAGCCATCTGTTGTTTGCCCCTCCCCCGTGCCTTCCTTGACCCTGG
AAGGTGCCACTCCCACTGTCCTTTCCTAATAAAATGAGGAAATTGCATCGCATTGTCTGAGTAGGTGTCA
TTCTATTCTGGGGGGTGGGGTGGGGCAGGACAGCAAGGGGGAGGATTGGGAAGACAATAGCAGGCATGCT
GGGGATGCGGTGGGCTCTATGGCTTCTGAGGCGGAAAGAACCAGCTGGGGCTCGAGATCCACTAGTTCTA
GCCTCGAGGCTAGAGCGGCCGCCACTGGCCGTCGTTTTACAACGTCGTGACTGGGAAAACCCTGGCGTTA
CCCAACTTAATCGCCTTGCAGCACATCCCCCTTTCGCCAGCTGGCGTAATAGCGAAGAGGCCCGCACCGA
TCGCCCTTCCCAACAGTTGCGCAGCCTGAATGGCGAATGGAAATTGTAAGCGTTAATATTTTGTTAAAAT
TCGCGTTAAATTTTTGTTAAATCAGCTCATTTTTTAACCAATAGGCCGAAATCGGCAAAATCCCTTATAA
ATCAAAAGAATAGACCGAGATAGGGT
[37 nt withheld, positions 10177-10213]
AAAGAACGTGGACTCCAACGTCAAAGG
[49 nt withheld, positions 10241-10289]
T
[91 nt withheld, positions 10291-10381]
G
[124 nt withheld, positions 10383-10506]
CAGGTGGCACTTTTCGGGGAAATGTGCGCGGAACCCCTATTTGTTTATTTTTCTAAATACATTCAAATAT
GTATCCGCTCATGAGACAATAACCCTGATAAATGCTTCAATAATATTGAAAAAGGAAGAGTATGAGTATT
CAACATTTCCGTGTCGCCCTTATTCCCTTTTTTGCGGCATTTTGCCTTCCTGTTTTTGCTCACCCAGAAA
CGCTGGTGAAAGTAAAAGATGCTGAAGATCAGTTGGGTGCACGAGTGGGTTACATCGAACTGGATCTCAA
CAGCGGTAAGATCCTTGAGAGTTTTCGCCCCGAAGAACGTTTTCCAATGATGAGCACTTTTAAAGTTCTG
CTATGTGGCGCGGTATTATCCCGTATTGACGCCGGGCAAGAGCAACTCGGTCGCCGCATACACTATTCTC
AGAATGACTTGGTTGAGTACTCACCAGTCACAGAAAAGCATCTTACGGATGGCATGACAGTAAGAGAATT
ATGCAGTGCTGCCATAACCATGAGTGATAACACTGCGGCCAACTTACTTCTGACAACGATCGGAGGACCG
AAGGAGCTAACCGCTTTTTTGCACAACATGGGGGATCATGTAACTCGCCTTGATCGTTGGGAACCGGAGC
TGAATGAAGCCATACCAAACGACGAGCGTGACACCACGATGCCTGTAGCAATGGCAACAACGTTGCGCAA
ACTATTAACTGGCGAACTACTTACTCTAGCTTCCCGGCAACAATTAATAGACTGGATGGAGGCGGATAAA
GTTGCAGGACCACTTCTGCGCTCGGCCCTTCCGGCTGGCTGGTTTATTGCTGATAAATCTGGAGCCGGTG
AGCGTGGGTCTCGCGGTATCATTGCAGCACTGGGGCCAGATGGTAAGCCCTCCCGTATCGTAGTTATCTA
CACGACGGGGAGTCAGGCAACTATGGATGAACGAAATAGACAGATCGCTGAGATAGGTGCCTCACTGATT
AAGCATTGGTAACTGTCAGACCAAGTTTACTCATATATACTTTAGATTGATTTAAAACTTCATTTTTAAT
TTAAAAGGATCTAGGTGAAGATCCTTTTTGATAATCTCATGACCAAAATCCCTTAACGTGAGTTTTCGTT
CCACTGAGCGTCAGACCCCGTAGAAAAGATCAAAGGATCTTCTTGAGATCCTTTTTTTCTGCGCGTAATC
TGCTGCTTGCAAACAAAAAAACCACCGCTACCAGCGGTGGTTTGTTTGCCGGATCAAGAGCTACCAACTC
TTTTTCCGAAGGTAACTGGCTTCAGCAGAGCGCAGATACCAAATACTGTTCTTCTAGTGTAGCCGTAGTT
AGGCCACCACTTCAAGAACTCTGTAGCACCGCCTACATACCTCGCTCTGCTAATCCTGTTACCAGTGGCT
GCTGCCAGTGGCGATAAGTCGTGTCTTACCGGGTTGGACTCAAGACGATAGTTACCGGATAAGGCGCAGC
GGTCGGGCTGAACGGGGGGTTCGTGCACACAGCCCAGCTTGGAGCGAACGACCTACACCGAACTGAGATA
CCTACAGCGTGAGCTATGAGAAAGCGCCACGCTTCCCGAAGGGAGAAAGGCGGACAGGTATCCGGTAAGC
GGCAGGGTCGGAACAGGAGAGCGCACGAGGGAGCTTCCAGGGGGAAACGCCTGGTATCTTTATAGTCCTG
TCGGGTTTCGCCACCTCTGACTTGAGCGTCGATTTTTGTGATGCTCGTCAGGGGGGCGGAGCCTATGGAA
AAACGCCAGCAACGCGGCCTTTTTACGGTTCCTGGCCTTTTGCTGGCCTTTTGCTCACATGTTCTTTCCT
GCGTTATCCCCTGATTCTGTGGATAACCGTATTACCGCCTTTGAGTGAGCTGATACCGCTCGCCGCAGCC
GAACGACCGAGCGCAGCGAGTCAGTGAGCGAGGAAGCGGAAGAGCGCCCAATACGCAAACCGCCTCTCCC
CGCGCGTTGGCCGATTCATTAATGCAGCTGGCACGACAGGTTTCCCGACTGGAAAGCGGGCAGTGAGCGC
AACGCAATTAATGTGAGTTAGCTCACTCATTAGGCACCCCAGGCTTTACACTTTATGCTTCCGGCTCGTA
TGTTGTGTGGAATTGTGAGCGGATAACAATTTCACACAGGAAACAGCTATGACCATGAGGCGCGCCG
